Addgene plasmid #15405: pBlue-hFX-HA(NcoI/EcoRI)
Depositing lab: Michael Ristow. Depositing organization: Friedrich-Schiller-Universitaet Jena.
Backbone
  Vector backbone: pBluescript II
  Backbone manufacturer: Stratagene
  Backbone size w/o insert (bp): 2961
  Vector type: Bacterial Expression
Growth in bacteria
  Bacterial resistance: Ampicillin, 100 μg/mL
  Growth temperature: 37°C
  Growth strain: DH5alpha
  Copy number: High Copy
Gene/Insert
  Gene/Insert name: human frataxin cDNA (alt names: hFX; FRX; frataxin)
  Species: H. sapiens (human)
  Insert size (bp): 700
  Mutation: insert can be released by digestion with REs NcoI (Start ATG) and EcoRI
  Entrez Gene: FXN (a.k.a. CyaY, FA, FARR, FRDA, X25)
  Tag / fusion protein: HA (C terminal on insert); AU1 (C terminal on insert)
  Cloning method: Restriction Enzyme; 5′ cloning site NcoI (not destroyed); 3′ cloning site EcoRI (not destroyed)
  Sequencing primers: 5′ T7
Terms and licenses: Academic/Nonprofit Terms; Industry Terms: Not Available to Industry
How to cite: pBlue-hFX-HA(NcoI/EcoRI) was a gift from Michael Ristow (Addgene plasmid # 15405 ; http://n2t.net/addgene:15405 ; RRID:Addgene_15405)
