[The description below was written by a language model from this plasmid's Addgene catalogue record and pLannotate feature annotations shown in this document.]
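Description:
pBlue-hFX-HA(NcoI/EcoRI) is a pBluescript II-based phagemid carrying the human frataxin (FXN) cDNA, catalogued as a bacterial expression vector but organised essentially as a cloning and shuttle plasmid. It replicates in E. coli at high copy from a ColE1/pUC-type origin and is selected with ampicillin through the β-lactamase gene and its native promoter. The backbone also retains the f1 origin, which allows single-stranded DNA rescue with helper phage, and remnants of the lacZα region interrupted by the insert.

The insert of about 700 bp sits within the split multiple cloning site, with the annotated FXN coding sequence oriented in the same direction as the flanking T7 promoter. T7 RNA polymerase would therefore produce sense transcript, while the T3 promoter and the lac promoter/operator on the other side point back towards the insert in the antisense direction. The catalogue entry lists HA and AU1 epitope tags at the C terminus of frataxin. These are not separately annotated in the feature table, although there is a short unannotated stretch between the end of the FXN annotation and the downstream polylinker where they would be expected to lie. The cDNA was cloned so that an NcoI site overlaps the start ATG and an EcoRI site follows the tagged reading frame, both sites being preserved.

The name and the cloning notes indicate that the main purpose is to serve as a source plasmid from which the epitope-tagged frataxin cassette can be released as an NcoI/EcoRI fragment and moved into other expression vectors. The phage promoters additionally permit in vitro transcription. Frataxin is the protein involved in iron-sulfur cluster assembly and iron handling, encoded by the gene also known as FRDA or X25.
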