Features (pLannotate 1.2.2; 14 found; start..end, strand, type, name):
      1..19      +  promoter       T7 promoter: promoter for bacteriophage T7 RNA polymerase
     28..90      -  misc_feature   MCS (fragment): pBluescript multiple cloning site
     99..725     +  CDS            FXN: FRDA_HUMAN - Also known as FRDA, X25. Experimental evidence at protein level: Swiss-Prot protein existence level 1. Promotes the biosynthesis of heme and assembly and repair of iron-sulfur clusters by delivering Fe(2+) to proteins involved in these pathways. May play a role in the protection against iron-catalyzed oxidative stress through its ability to catalyze the oxidation of Fe(2+) to Fe(3+); the oligomeric form but not the monomeric form has in vitro ferroxidase activity. May be able to store large amounts of iron in the form of a ferrihydrite mineral by oligomerization; however, the phys
    782..826     -  misc_feature   MCS (fragment): pBluescript multiple cloning site
    839..857     -  promoter       T3 promoter: promoter for bacteriophage T3 RNA polymerase
    902..918     -  protein_bind   lac operator: The lac repressor binds to the lac operator to inhibit transcription in E. coli. This inhibition can be relieved by adding lactose or isopropyl-β-D-thiogalactopyranoside (IPTG). lac repressor encoded by lacI
    926..956     -  promoter       lac promoter: promoter for the E. coli lac operon
    971..992     -  protein_bind   CAP binding site: CAP binding activates transcription in the presence of cAMP. E. coli catabolite activator protein
   1005..1097    -  CDS            lacI (fragment): lac repressor; lacI; The lac repressor binds to the lac operator to inhibit transcription in E. coli. This inhibition can be relieved by adding lactose or isopropyl-β-D-thiogalactopyranoside (IPTG).
   1280..1868    -  rep_origin     ori: high-copy-number ColE1/pMB1/pBR322/pUC origin of replication
   2039..2899    -  CDS            AmpR: β-lactamase; bla; confers resistance to ampicillin, carbenicillin, and related antibiotics
   2900..3004    -  promoter       AmpR promoter: bla
   3031..3389    +  rep_origin     f1 ori (sequence partly withheld): f1 bacteriophage origin of replication; arrow indicates direction of (+) strand synthesis
   3491..3646    -  CDS            lacZα (fragment): LacZα fragment of β-galactosidase; lacZ fragment
>Addgene plasmid #15405 | pBlue-hFX-HA(NcoI/EcoRI) | addgene full sequence | sequence record 203076 | Addgene NGS Result
TAATACGACTCACTATAGGGCGAATTGGGTACCGGGCCCCCCCTCGAGGTCGACGGTATCGATAAGCTTG
ATATCGAATTCCTGCAGCCCCCATGGGATGGACTCTCGGGCGCCGCGCAGTAGCCGGCCTCCTGGCGTCA
CCCAGCCCGGCCCAGGCCCAGACCCTCACCCGGGTCCCGCGGCCGGCAGAGTTGGCCCCACTCTGCGGCC
GCCGTGGCCTGCGCACCGACATCGATGCGACCTGCACGCCCCGCCGCGCAAGTTCGAACCAACGTGGCCT
CAACCAGATTTGGAATGTCAAAAAGCAGAGTGTCTATTTGATGAATTTGAGGAAATCTGGAACTTTGGGC
CACCCAGGCTCTCTAGATGAGACCACCTATGAAAGACTAGCAGAGGAAACGCTGGACTCTTTAGCAGAGT
TTTTTGAAGACCTTGCAGACAAGCCATACACGTTTGAGGACTATGATGTCTCCTTTGGGAGTGGTGTCTT
AACTGTCAAACTGGGTGGAGATCTAGGAACCTATGTGATCAACAAGCAGACGCCAAACAAGCAAATCTGG
CTATCTTCTCCATCCAGTGGACCTAAGCGTTATGACTGGACTGGGAAAAACTGGGTGTACTCCCACGACG
GCGTGTCCCTCCATGAGCTGCTGGCCGCAGAGCTCACTAAAGCCTTAAAAACCAAACTGGACTTGTCTTC
CTTGGCCTATTCCGGAAAAGATGCTTACCCTTACGACGTACCAGACTACGCAGACACGTACCGATACATC
TAGAATTCCCAGGGGGATCCACTAGTTCTAGAGCGGCCGCCACCGCGGTGGAGCTCCAGCTTTTGTTCCC
TTTAGTGAGGGTTAATTGCGCGCTTGGCGTAATCATGGTCATAGCTGTTTCCTGTGTGAAATTGTTATCC
GCTCACAATTCCACACAACATACGAGCCGGAAGCATAAAGTGTAAAGCCTGGGGTGCCTAATGAGTGAGC
TAACTCACATTAATTGCGTTGCGCTCACTGCCCGCTTTCCAGTCGGGAAACCTGTCGTGCCAGCTGCATT
AATGAATCGGCCAACGCGCGGGGAGAGGCGGTTTGCGTATTGGGCGCTCTTCCGCTTCCTCGCTCACTGA
CTCGCTGCGCTCGGTCGTTCGGCTGCGGCGAGCGGTATCAGCTCACTCAAAGGCGGTAATACGGTTATCC
ACAGAATCAGGGGATAACGCAGGAAAGAACATGTGAGCAAAAGGCCAGCAAAAGGCCAGGAACCGTAAAA
AGGCCGCGTTGCTGGCGTTTTTCCATAGGCTCCGCCCCCCTGACGAGCATCACAAAAATCGACGCTCAAG
TCAGAGGTGGCGAAACCCGACAGGACTATAAAGATACCAGGCGTTTCCCCCTGGAAGCTCCCTCGTGCGC
TCTCCTGTTCCGACCCTGCCGCTTACCGGATACCTGTCCGCCTTTCTCCCTTCGGGAAGCGTGGCGCTTT
CTCATAGCTCACGCTGTAGGTATCTCAGTTCGGTGTAGGTCGTTCGCTCCAAGCTGGGCTGTGTGCACGA
ACCCCCCGTTCAGCCCGACCGCTGCGCCTTATCCGGTAACTATCGTCTTGAGTCCAACCCGGTAAGACAC
GACTTATCGCCACTGGCAGCAGCCACTGGTAACAGGATTAGCAGAGCGAGGTATGTAGGCGGTGCTACAG
AGTTCTTGAAGTGGTGGCCTAACTACGGCTACACTAGAAGAACAGTATTTGGTATCTGCGCTCTGCTGAA
GCCAGTTACCTTCGGAAAAAGAGTTGGTAGCTCTTGATCCGGCAAACAAACCACCGCTGGTAGCGGTGGT
TTTTTTGTTTGCAAGCAGCAGATTACGCGCAGAAAAAAAGGATCTCAAGAAGATCCTTTGATCTTTTCTA
CGGGGTCTGACGCTCAGTGGAACGAAAACTCACGTTAAGGGATTTTGGTCATGAGATTATCAAAAAGGAT
CTTCACCTAGATCCTTTTAAATTAAAAATGAAGTTTTAAATCAATCTAAAGTATATATGAGTAAACTTGG
TCTGACAGTTACCAATGCTTAATCAGTGAGGCACCTATCTCAGCGATCTGTCTATTTCGTTCATCCATAG
TTGCCTGACTCCCCGTCGTGTAGATAACTACGATACGGGAGGGCTTACCATCTGGCCCCAGTGCTGCAAT
GATACCGCGAGACCCACGCTCACCGGCTCCAGATTTATCAGCAATAAACCAGCCAGCCGGAAGGGCCGAG
CGCAGAAGTGGTCCTGCAACTTTATCCGCCTCCATCCAGTCTATTAATTGTTGCCGGGAAGCTAGAGTAA
GTAGTTCGCCAGTTAATAGTTTGCGCAACGTTGTTGCCATTGCTACAGGCATCGTGGTGTCACGCTCGTC
GTTTGGTATGGCTTCATTCAGCTCCGGTTCCCAACGATCAAGGCGAGTTACATGATCCCCCATGTTGTGC
AAAAAAGCGGTTAGCTCCTTCGGTCCTCCGATCGTTGTCAGAAGTAAGTTGGCCGCAGTGTTATCACTCA
TGGTTATGGCAGCACTGCATAATTCTCTTACTGTCATGCCATCCGTAAGATGCTTTTCTGTGACTGGTGA
GTACTCAACCAAGTCATTCTGAGAATAGTGTATGCGGCGACCGAGTTGCTCTTGCCCGGCGTCAATACGG
GATAATACCGCGCCACATAGCAGAACTTTAAAAGTGCTCATCATTGGAAAACGTTCTTCGGGGCGAAAAC
TCTCAAGGATCTTACCGCTGTTGAGATCCAGTTCGATGTAACCCACTCGTGCACCCAACTGATCTTCAGC
ATCTTTTACTTTCACCAGCGTTTCTGGGTGAGCAAAAACAGGAAGGCAAAATGCCGCAAAAAAGGGAATA
AGGGCGACACGGAAATGTTGAATACTCATACTCTTCCTTTTTCAATATTATTGAAGCATTTATCAGGGTT
ATTGTCTCATGAGCGGATACATATTTGAATGTATTTAGAAAAATAAACAAATAGGGGTTCCGCGCACATT
TCCCCGAAAAGTGCCACCTG
[124 nt withheld, positions 3031-3154]
C
[91 nt withheld, positions 3156-3246]
A
[49 nt withheld, positions 3248-3296]
CCTTTGACGTTGGAGTCCACGTTCTTT
[37 nt withheld, positions 3324-3360]
ACCCTATCTCGGTCTATTCTTTTGATTTATAAGGGATTTTGCCGATTTCGGCCTATTGGTTAAAAAAATG
AGCTGATTTAACAAAAATTTAACGCGAATTTTAACAAAATATTAACGCTTACAATTTCCATTCGCCATTC
AGGCTGCGCAACTGTTGGGAAGGGCGATCGGTGCGGGCCTCTTCGCTATTACGCCAGCTGGCGAAAGGGG
GATGTGCTGCAAGGCGATTAAGTTGGGTAACGCCAGGGTTTTCCCAGTCACGACGTTGTAAAACGACGGC
CAGTGAGCGCGCG
