>Addgene plasmid #15405 | pBlue-hFX-HA(NcoI/EcoRI) | depositor partial sequence | sequence record 8272 | Author sequence
ATGGGATGGACTCTCGGGCGCCGCGCAGTAGCCGGCCTCCTGGCGTCACCCAGCCCGGCCCAGGCCCAGA
CCCTCACCCGGGTCCCGCGGCCGGCAGAGTTGGCCCCACTCTGCGGCCGCCGTGGCCTGCGCACCGACAT
CGATGCGACCTGCACGCCCCGCCGCGCAAGTTCGAACCAACGTGGCCTCAACCAGATTTGGAATGTCAAA
AAGCAGAGTGTCTATTTGATGAATTTGAGGAAATCTGGAACTTTGGGCCACCCAGGCTCTCTAGATGAGA
CCACCTATGAAAGACTAGCAGAGGAAACGCTGGACTCTTTAGCAGAGTTTTTTGAAGACCTTGCAGACAA
GCCATACACGTTTGAGGACTATGATGTCTCCTTTGGGAGTGGTGTCTTAACTGTCAAACTGGGTGGAGAT
CTAGGAACCTATGTGATCAACAAGCAGACGCCAAACAAGCAAATCTGGCTATCTTCTCCATCCAGTGGAC
CTAAGCGTTATGACTGGACTGGGAAAAACTGGGTGTACTCCCACGACGGCGTGTCCCTCCATGAGCTGCT
GGCCGCAGAGCTCACTAAAGCCTTAAAAACCAAACTGGACTTGTCTTCCTTGGCCTATTCCGGAAAAGAT
GCTTACCCTTACGACGTACCAGACTACGCAGACACGTACCGATACATCTAGAATTC
